Addgene plasmid #109556: p3E-ATG18
Purpose: Multisite gateway vector for 3' tagging with yeast ATG18 (PLEKHA3). Binds PtdIns(3,5P)2
Depositing lab: Rob Parton. Depositing organization: University of Queensland, Institute for Molecular Bioscience. Publication: In vivo cell biological screening identifies an endocytic capture mechanism for T-tubule formation. Hall TE, Martel N, Ariotti N, Xiong Z, Lo HP, Ferguson C, Rae J, Lim YW, Parton RG. Nat Commun. 2020 Jul 24;11(1):3711. doi: 10.1038/s41467-020-17486-w. PubMed 32709891.
Backbone
  Vector backbone: pDONR p2R-p3
  Vector type: Zebrafish plasmids
Growth in bacteria
  Bacterial resistance: Kanamycin, 50 μg/mL
  Growth temperature: 37°C
  Growth strain: DH5alpha
  Copy number: High Copy
Gene/Insert
  Gene/Insert name: yeast ATG18 (PLEKHA3)
  Species: Synthetic
  Cloning method: Gateway Cloning
Terms and licenses: Academic/Nonprofit Terms; Industry Terms: Not Available to Industry
How to cite: p3E-ATG18 was a gift from Rob Parton (Addgene plasmid # 109556 ; http://n2t.net/addgene:109556 ; RRID:Addgene_109556)
