[The description below was written by a language model from this plasmid's Addgene catalogue record, the feature table of its GenBank file and pLannotate feature annotations shown in this document.]
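Description:
p3E-ATG18 is a 3' entry clone for the MultiSite Gateway system, built by BP recombination into the pDONR P2R-P3 donor backbone and catalogued among zebrafish plasmids. It is a small (about 4.1 kb) bacterial shuttle construct, propagated in E. coli from a high-copy ColE1/pUC-type origin and selected with kanamycin through the aph(3')-Ia aminoglycoside phosphotransferase gene. Tandem rrnB T1 and T2 terminators sit upstream of the recombination cassette to insulate it from read-through transcription. A T7 promoter and M13 forward and reverse priming sites flank the cassette for sequencing. Short lacI, lacZα and attP fragments picked up by automated annotation are backbone remnants rather than functional elements.

The payload is the Saccharomyces cerevisiae ATG18 coding sequence (roughly 1.5 kb, matching the yeast protein also known as AUT10), lying between attR2 and attL3 sites. The catalogue entry adds "PLEKHA3" as an alias and lists the species as synthetic, whereas the sequence-based annotation identifies the open reading frame as yeast ATG18. The entry clone carries no eukaryotic promoter, and no polyadenylation signal is annotated. Expression depends on an LR reaction that joins it with a 5' entry clone supplying a promoter and a middle entry clone supplying a coding sequence such as a fluorescent protein, placing ATG18 in the 3' position of the resulting destination vector. According to the record, ATG18 binds PtdIns(3,5)P2, so the assembled fusion is intended as a genetically encoded probe for this phosphoinositide. It belongs to a plasmid collection for in vivo cell biology in zebrafish.
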