LOCUS       Exported 4141 bp ds-DNA circular SYN 12-MAY-2021
DEFINITION  Multisite gateway vector for 3' tagging with yeast ATG18 (PLEKHA3).
            Binds PtdIns(3,5P)2.
ACCESSION   .
VERSION     .
KEYWORDS    p3E-ATG18
SOURCE      synthetic DNA construct
  ORGANISM  synthetic DNA construct
REFERENCE   1 (bases 1 to 4141)
  TITLE     Parton Lab Plasmids for in vivo cell biology in the zebrafish
REFERENCE   2 (bases 1 to 4141)
  AUTHORS   .
  TITLE     Direct Submission
  JOURNAL   Exported May 12, 2021 from SnapGene Server 1.1.58
            http://www.snapgene.com
FEATURES             Location/Qualifiers
     source          1..4141
                     /organism="synthetic DNA construct"
                     /mol_type="other DNA"
     primer_bind     92..109
                     /label=L4440
                     /note="L4440 vector, forward primer"
     terminator      268..295
                     /label=rrnB T2 terminator
                     /note="transcription terminator T2 from the E. coli rrnB
                     gene"
     terminator      387..473
                     /gene="Escherichia coli rrnB"
                     /label=rrnB T1 terminator
                     /note="transcription terminator T1 from the E. coli rrnB
                     gene"
     primer_bind     522..544
                     /label=M13/pUC Forward
                     /note="In lacZ gene"
     primer_bind     536..553
                     /label=M13 Forward
                     /note="In lacZ gene. Also called M13-F20 or M13 (-21)
                     Forward"
     primer_bind     537..553
                     /label=M13 fwd
                     /note="common sequencing primer, one of multiple similar
                     variants"
     protein_bind    complement(624..748)
                     /gene="mutant version of attR"
                     /label=attR2
                     /bound_moiety="LR Clonase(TM)"
                     /note="recombination site for the Gateway(R) LR reaction"
     protein_bind    complement(2250..2345)
                     /gene="mutant version of attL"
                     /label=attL3
                     /bound_moiety="LR Clonase(TM)"
                     /note="recombination site for the Gateway(R) LR reaction"
     primer_bind     complement(2382..2401)
                     /label=T7
                     /note="T7 promoter, forward primer"
     promoter        complement(2383..2401)
                     /label=T7 promoter
                     /note="promoter for bacteriophage T7 RNA polymerase"
     primer_bind     complement(2406..2422)
                     /label=M13 rev
                     /note="common sequencing primer, one of multiple similar
                     variants"
     primer_bind     complement(2406..2422)
                     /label=M13 Reverse
                     /note="In lacZ gene. Also called M13-rev"
     primer_bind     complement(2524..2543)
                     /label=pENTR-R
                     /note="pENTR vectors, reverse primer"
     CDS             2535..3344
                     /codon_start=1
                     /gene="aph(3')-Ia"
                     /product="aminoglycoside phosphotransferase"
                     /label=KanR
                     /note="confers resistance to kanamycin in bacteria or G418
                     (Geneticin(R)) in eukaryotes"
                     /translation="MSHIQRETSRPRLNSNMDADLYGYKWARDNVGQSGATIYRLYGKP
                     DAPELFLKHGKGSVANDVTDEMVRLNWLTEFMPLPTIKHFIRTPDDAWLLTTAIPGKTA
                     FQVLEEYPDSGENIVDALAVFLRRLHSIPVCNCPFNSDRVFRLAQAQSRMNNGLVDASD
                     FDDERNGWPVEQVWKEMHKLLPFSPDSVVTHGDFSLDNLIFDEGKLIGCIDVGRVGIAD
                     RYQDLAILWNCLGEFSPSLQKRLFQKYGIDNPDMNKLQFHLMLDEFF"
     primer_bind     complement(2602..2621)
                     /label=Kan-R
                     /note="Kanamycin resistance gene, reverse primer"
     rep_origin      3491..4079
                     /direction=RIGHT
                     /label=ori
                     /note="high-copy-number ColE1/pMB1/pBR322/pUC origin of
                     replication"
     primer_bind     3980..3999
                     /label=pBR322ori-F
                     /note="pBR322 origin, forward primer"
ORIGIN
        1 ctttcctgcg ttatcccctg attctgtgga taaccgtatt accgcctttg agtgagctga
       61 taccgctcgc cgcagccgaa cgaccgagcg cagcgagtca gtgagcgagg aagcggaaga
      121 gcgcccaata cgcaaaccgc ctctccccgc gcgttggccg attcattaat gcagctggca
      181 cgacaggttt cccgactgga aagcgggcag tgagcgcaac gcaattaata cgcgtaccgc
      241 tagccaggaa gagtttgtag aaacgcaaaa aggccatccg tcaggatggc cttctgctta
      301 gtttgatgcc tggcagttta tggcgggcgt cctgcccgcc accctccggg ccgttgcttc
      361 acaacgttca aatccgctcc cggcggattt gtcctactca ggagagcgtt caccgacaaa
      421 caacagataa aacgaaaggc ccagtcttcc gactgagcct ttcgttttat ttgatgcctg
      481 gcagttccct actctcgcgt taacgctagc atggatgttt tcccagtcac gacgttgtaa
      541 aacgacggcc agtcttaagc tcgggccctg cagctctaga gctcgaattc tacaggtcac
      601 taataccatc taagtagttg gttcatagtg actgcatatg ttgtgtttta cagtattatg
      661 tagtctgttt tttatgcaaa atctaattta atatattgat atttatatca ttttacgttt
      721 ctcgttcaac tttcttgtac aaagtggtgt ctgattcatc acctactatc aactttatta
      781 atttcaatca aaccggaacg tgtatttccc ttggaacgtc gaaaggtttc aaaatattca
      841 attgtgagcc cttcggaaaa ttttattcag aggacagtgg gggctatgct atcgtcgaga
      901 tgttgttctc cacctcgtta ctagccctcg ttgggatagg cgatcaacct gcgctttcac
      961 caaggagatt gcgtataatc aacacaaaaa aacattctat tatctgtgag gtgactttcc
     1021 ctacttctat tctgagtgtg aaaatgaata agtctcgatt ggtggtactt ttacaagagc
     1081 agatttatat ttatgatatc aacaccatga gactattgca tactatagaa acaaacccta
     1141 acccacgtgg ccttatggct atgtctcctt cggtagccaa cagctattta gtgtatccat
     1201 caccaccaaa agttattaac tccgaaatta aagctcatgc caccacaaac aatatcacat
     1261 tgtcagttgg tggcaacaca gagaccagtt tcaagagaga tcagcaagat gctggccata
     1321 gtgacattag cgacttggat cagtattcga gctttactaa gagggatgat gcggatccaa
     1381 caagcagtaa cggcggtaac agcagtataa taaagaatgg tgatgtgatc gtattcaact
     1441 tggaaacatt acagccaacc atggtcatcg aagctcataa gggcgagatt gctgcaatgg
     1501 caattagttt tgatgggaca ctaatggcta ccgcctctga taaaggtact atcatcaggg
     1561 tctttgacat tgaaacgggt gataagatct accaattcag gagagggacg tacgcgacaa
     1621 gaatttactc catatcattc agtgaagata gccagtactt ggcggttacc ggctcttcca
     1681 aaaccgtgca tatcttcaaa ttggggcatt caatgagcaa caataaacta gacagcgatg
     1741 atagcaacat ggaagaagct gcagccgatg attcatcgct cgataccacc agtatcgatg
     1801 cgctgagtga cgaggaaaac ccgacaagac tcgcaagaga accatatgtg gatgcatcaa
     1861 gaaagacaat gggtaggatg atacgttact cttctcaaaa gctatcccga agagctgcca
     1921 gaacattggg tcagattttc cccatcaaag ttacatcgtt gttggaatcc tcgcgccatt
     1981 ttgcgtcttt gaaacttccc gttgaaacca attcccatgt aatgaccata tcaagtatag
     2041 gctctccaat agatatagac acatccgagt atccggaact cttcgaaact ggcaattccg
     2101 caagtacaga gtcctaccat gagcctgtta tgaagatggt ccccatcagg gtcgtttcct
     2161 cggatggata cctatacaac tttgttatgg acccggagag aggcggcgat tgcttaatat
     2221 tgtcacagta ttccatcttg atggattgac aactttatta tacaaagttg gcattataaa
     2281 aaagcattgc ttatcaattt gttgcaacga acaggtcact atcagtcaaa ataaaatcat
     2341 tatttggagc tccatggtag cgttaacgcg gccgcgatat cccctatagt gagtcgtatt
     2401 acatggtcat agctgtttcc tggcagctct ggcccgtgtc tcaaaatctc tgatgttaca
     2461 ttgcacaaga taaaaatata tcatcatgaa caataaaact gtctgcttac ataaacagta
     2521 atacaagggg tgttatgagc catattcaac gggaaacgtc gaggccgcga ttaaattcca
     2581 acatggatgc tgatttatat gggtataaat gggctcgcga taatgtcggg caatcaggtg
     2641 cgacaatcta tcgcttgtat gggaagcccg atgcgccaga gttgtttctg aaacatggca
     2701 aaggtagcgt tgccaatgat gttacagatg agatggtcag actaaactgg ctgacggaat
     2761 ttatgcctct tccgaccatc aagcatttta tccgtactcc tgatgatgca tggttactca
     2821 ccactgcgat ccccggaaaa acagcattcc aggtattaga agaatatcct gattcaggtg
     2881 aaaatattgt tgatgcgctg gcagtgttcc tgcgccggtt gcattcgatt cctgtttgta
     2941 attgtccttt taacagcgat cgcgtatttc gtctcgctca ggcgcaatca cgaatgaata
     3001 acggtttggt tgatgcgagt gattttgatg acgagcgtaa tggctggcct gttgaacaag
     3061 tctggaaaga aatgcataaa cttttgccat tctcaccgga ttcagtcgtc actcatggtg
     3121 atttctcact tgataacctt atttttgacg aggggaaatt aataggttgt attgatgttg
     3181 gacgagtcgg aatcgcagac cgataccagg atcttgccat cctatggaac tgcctcggtg
     3241 agttttctcc ttcattacag aaacggcttt ttcaaaaata tggtattgat aatcctgata
     3301 tgaataaatt gcagtttcat ttgatgctcg atgagttttt ctaatcagaa ttggttaatt
     3361 ggttgtaaca ctggcagagc attacgctga cttgacggga cggcgcaagc tcatgaccaa
     3421 aatcccttaa cgtgagttac gcgtcgttcc actgagcgtc agaccccgta gaaaagatca
     3481 aaggatcttc ttgagatcct ttttttctgc gcgtaatctg ctgcttgcaa acaaaaaaac
     3541 caccgctacc agcggtggtt tgtttgccgg atcaagagct accaactctt tttccgaagg
     3601 taactggctt cagcagagcg cagataccaa atactgtcct tctagtgtag ccgtagttag
     3661 gccaccactt caagaactct gtagcaccgc ctacatacct cgctctgcta atcctgttac
     3721 cagtggctgc tgccagtggc gataagtcgt gtcttaccgg gttggactca agacgatagt
     3781 taccggataa ggcgcagcgg tcgggctgaa cggggggttc gtgcacacag cccagcttgg
     3841 agcgaacgac ctacaccgaa ctgagatacc tacagcgtga gcattgagaa agcgccacgc
     3901 ttcccgaagg gagaaaggcg gacaggtatc cggtaagcgg cagggtcgga acaggagagc
     3961 gcacgaggga gcttccaggg ggaaacgcct ggtatcttta tagtcctgtc gggtttcgcc
     4021 acctctgact tgagcgtcga tttttgtgat gctcgtcagg ggggcggagc ctatggaaaa
     4081 acgccagcaa cgcggccttt ttacggttcc tggccttttg ctggcctttt gctcacatgt
     4141 t
//
