Features (pLannotate 1.2.2; 12 found; start..end, strand, type, name):
      1..125     -  protein_bind   attR2: mutant version of attR; recombination site for the Gateway® LR reaction LR Clonase™
    127..1623    +  CDS            ATG18: ATG18_YEAST - Also known as AUT10 From Saccharomyces cerevisiae (strain ATCC 204508 / S288c) (Baker's yeast).
   1627..1647    -  protein_bind   attB3: mutant version of attB; core recombination site for the Gateway® BP reaction BP Clonase™
   1638..1723    -  protein_bind   attL1 (fragment): mutant version of attL; recombination site for the Gateway® LR reaction LR Clonase™
   1760..1778    -  promoter       T7 promoter: promoter for bacteriophage T7 RNA polymerase
   1912..2721    +  CDS            KanR: aminoglycoside phosphotransferase; aph(3')-Ia; confers resistance to kanamycin in bacteria or G418 (Geneticin®) in eukaryotes
   2868..3456    +  rep_origin     ori: high-copy-number ColE1/pMB1/pBR322/pUC origin of replication
   3639..3731    +  CDS            lacI (fragment): lac repressor; lacI; The lac repressor binds to the lac operator to inhibit transcription in E. coli. This inhibition can be relieved by adding lactose or isopropyl-β-D-thiogalactopyranoside (IPTG).
   3786..3813    -  terminator     rrnB T2 terminator: transcription terminator T2 from the E. coli rrnB gene
   3945..3988    +  terminator     rrnB T1 terminator: Escherichia coli rrnB; transcription terminator T1 from the E. coli rrnB gene
   4035..4071    -  CDS            lacZα (fragment): LacZα fragment of β-galactosidase; lacZ fragment
   4109..4138    -  protein_bind   attP2 (fragment): mutant version of attP; recombination site for the Gateway® BP reaction BP Clonase™
>Addgene plasmid #109556 | p3E-ATG18 | addgene full sequence | sequence record 222034 | Addgene NGS Result
CATAGTGACTGCATATGTTGTGTTTTACAGTATTATGTAGTCTGTTTTTTATGCAAAATCTAATTTAATA
TATTGATATTTATATCATTTTACGTTTCTCGTTCAACTTTCTTGTACAAAGTGGTGTCTGATTCATCACC
TACTATCAACTTTATTAATTTCAATCAAACCGGAACGTGTATTTCCCTTGGAACGTCGAAAGGTTTCAAA
ATATTCAATTGTGAGCCCTTCGGAAAATTTTATTCAGAGGACAGTGGGGGCTATGCTATCGTCGAGATGT
TGTTCTCCACCTCGTTACTAGCCCTCGTTGGGATAGGCGATCAACCTGCGCTTTCACCAAGGAGATTGCG
TATAATCAACACAAAAAAACATTCTATTATCTGTGAGGTGACTTTCCCTACTTCTATTCTGAGTGTGAAA
ATGAATAAGTCTCGATTGGTGGTACTTTTACAAGAGCAGATTTATATTTATGATATCAACACCATGAGAC
TATTGCATACTATAGAAACAAACCCTAACCCACGTGGCCTTATGGCTATGTCTCCTTCGGTAGCCAACAG
CTATTTAGTGTATCCATCACCACCAAAAGTTATTAACTCCGAAATTAAAGCTCATGCCACCACAAACAAT
ATCACATTGTCAGTTGGTGGCAACACAGAGACCAGTTTCAAGAGAGATCAGCAAGATGCTGGCCATAGTG
ACATTAGCGACTTGGATCAGTATTCGAGCTTTACTAAGAGGGATGATGCGGATCCAACAAGCAGTAACGG
CGGTAACAGCAGTATAATAAAGAATGGTGATGTGATCGTATTCAACTTGGAAACATTACAGCCAACCATG
GTCATCGAAGCTCATAAGGGCGAGATTGCTGCAATGGCAATTAGTTTTGATGGGACACTAATGGCTACCG
CCTCTGATAAAGGTACTATCATCAGGGTCTTTGACATTGAAACGGGTGATAAGATCTACCAATTCAGGAG
AGGGACGTACGCGACAAGAATTTACTCCATATCATTCAGTGAAGATAGCCAGTACTTGGCGGTTACCGGC
TCTTCCAAAACCGTGCATATCTTCAAATTGGGGCATTCAATGAGCAACAATAAACTAGACAGCGATGATA
GCAACATGGAAGAAGCTGCAGCCGATGATTCATCGCTCGATACCACCAGTATCGATGCGCTGAGTGACGA
GGAAAACCCGACAAGACTCGCAAGAGAACCATATGTGGATGCATCAAGAAAGACAATGGGTAGGATGATA
CGTTACTCTTCTCAAAAGCTATCCCGAAGAGCTGCCAGAACATTGGGTCAGATTTTCCCCATCAAAGTTA
CATCGTTGTTGGAATCCTCGCGCCATTTTGCGTCTTTGAAACTTCCCGTTGAAACCAATTCCCATGTAAT
GACCATATCAAGTATAGGCTCTCCAATAGATATAGACACATCCGAGTATCCGGAACTCTTCGAAACTGGC
AATTCCGCAAGTACAGAGTCCTACCATGAGCCTGTTATGAAGATGGTCCCCATCAGGGTCGTTTCCTCGG
ATGGATACCTATACAACTTTGTTATGGACCCGGAGAGAGGCGGCGATTGCTTAATATTGTCACAGTATTC
CATCTTGATGGATTGACAACTTTATTATACAAAGTTGGCATTATAAAAAAGCATTGCTTATCAATTTGTT
GCAACGAACAGGTCACTATCAGTCAAAATAAAATCATTATTTGGAGCTCCATGGTAGCGTTAACGCGGCC
GCGATATCCCCTATAGTGAGTCGTATTACATGGTCATAGCTGTTTCCTGGCAGCTCTGGCCCGTGTCTCA
AAATCTCTGATGTTACATTGCACAAGATAAAAATATATCATCATGAACAATAAAACTGTCTGCTTACATA
AACAGTAATACAAGGGGTGTTATGAGCCATATTCAACGGGAAACGTCGAGGCCGCGATTAAATTCCAACA
TGGATGCTGATTTATATGGGTATAAATGGGCTCGCGATAATGTCGGGCAATCAGGTGCGACAATCTATCG
CTTGTATGGGAAGCCCGATGCGCCAGAGTTGTTTCTGAAACATGGCAAAGGTAGCGTTGCCAATGATGTT
ACAGATGAGATGGTCAGACTAAACTGGCTGACGGAATTTATGCCTCTTCCGACCATCAAGCATTTTATCC
GTACTCCTGATGATGCATGGTTACTCACCACTGCGATCCCCGGAAAAACAGCATTCCAGGTATTAGAAGA
ATATCCTGATTCAGGTGAAAATATTGTTGATGCGCTGGCAGTGTTCCTGCGCCGGTTGCATTCGATTCCT
GTTTGTAATTGTCCTTTTAACAGCGATCGCGTATTTCGTCTCGCTCAGGCGCAATCACGAATGAATAACG
GTTTGGTTGATGCGAGTGATTTTGATGACGAGCGTAATGGCTGGCCTGTTGAACAAGTCTGGAAAGAAAT
GCATAAACTTTTGCCATTCTCACCGGATTCAGTCGTCACTCATGGTGATTTCTCACTTGATAACCTTATT
TTTGACGAGGGGAAATTAATAGGTTGTATTGATGTTGGACGAGTCGGAATCGCAGACCGATACCAGGATC
TTGCCATCCTATGGAACTGCCTCGGTGAGTTTTCTCCTTCATTACAGAAACGGCTTTTTCAAAAATATGG
TATTGATAATCCTGATATGAATAAATTGCAGTTTCATTTGATGCTCGATGAGTTTTTCTAATCAGAATTG
GTTAATTGGTTGTAACACTGGCAGAGCATTACGCTGACTTGACGGGACGGCGCAAGCTCATGACCAAAAT
CCCTTAACGTGAGTTACGCGTCGTTCCACTGAGCGTCAGACCCCGTAGAAAAGATCAAAGGATCTTCTTG
AGATCCTTTTTTTCTGCGCGTAATCTGCTGCTTGCAAACAAAAAAACCACCGCTACCAGCGGTGGTTTGT
TTGCCGGATCAAGAGCTACCAACTCTTTTTCCGAAGGTAACTGGCTTCAGCAGAGCGCAGATACCAAATA
CTGTTCTTCTAGTGTAGCCGTAGTTAGGCCACCACTTCAAGAACTCTGTAGCACCGCCTACATACCTCGC
TCTGCTAATCCTGTTACCAGTGGCTGCTGCCAGTGGCGATAAGTCGTGTCTTACCGGGTTGGACTCAAGA
CGATAGTTACCGGATAAGGCGCAGCGGTCGGGCTGAACGGGGGGTTCGTGCACACAGCCCAGCTTGGAGC
GAACGACCTACACCGAACTGAGATACCTACAGCGTGAGCTATGAGAAAGCGCCACGCTTCCCGAAGGGAG
AAAGGCGGACAGGTATCCGGTAAGCGGCAGGGTCGGAACAGGAGAGCGCACGAGGGAGCTTCCAGGGGGA
AACGCCTGGTATCTTTATAGTCCTGTCGGGTTTCGCCACCTCTGACTTGAGCGTCGATTTTTGTGATGCT
CGTCAGGGGGGCGGAGCCTATGGAAAAACGCCAGCAACGCGGCCTTTTTACGGTTCCTGGCCTTTTGCTG
GCCTTTTGCTCACATGTTCTTTCCTGCGTTATCCCCTGATTCTGTGGATAACCGTATTACCGCCTTTGAG
TGAGCTGATACCGCTCGCCGCAGCCGAACGACCGAGCGCAGCGAGTCAGTGAGCGAGGAAGCGGAAGAGC
GCCCAATACGCAAACCGCCTCTCCCCGCGCGTTGGCCGATTCATTAATGCAGCTGGCACGACAGGTTTCC
CGACTGGAAAGCGGGCAGTGAGCGCAACGCAATTAATACGCGTACCGCTAGCCAGGAAGAGTTTGTAGAA
ACGCAAAAAGGCCATCCGTCAGGATGGCCTTCTGCTTAGTTTGATGCCTGGCAGTTTATGGCGGGCGTCC
TGCCCGCCACCCTCCGGGCCGTTGCTTCACAACGTTCAAATCCGCTCCCGGCGGATTTGTCCTACTCAGG
AGAGCGTTCACCGACAAACAACAGATAAAACGAAAGGCCCAGTCTTCCGACTGAGCCTTTCGTTTTATTT
GATGCCTGGCAGTTCCCTACTCTCGCGTTAACGCTAGCATGGATGTTTTCCCAGTCACGACGTTGTAAAA
CGACGGCCAGTCTTAAGCTCGGGCCCTGCAGCTCTAGAGCTCGAATTCTACAGGTCACTAATACCATCTA
AGTAGTTGGTT
